>Addgene plasmid #72325 | pET28a SnoopTag-mEGFP-SpyTag | addgene full sequence | sequence record 137259 | Addgene assembled sequence
ATCCGGATATAGTTCCTCCTTTCAGCAAAAAACCCCTCAAGACCCGTTTAGAGGCCCCAAGGGGTTATGC
TAGTTATTGCTCAGCGGTGGCAGCAGCCAACTCAGCTTCCTTTCGGGCTTTGTTAGCAGCCGGATCTCAG
TGGTGGTGGTGGTGGTGCTCGAGTTATTACTTCGTCGGCTTGTAGGCGTCCACCATCACGATGTGGGCGG
AACCGCTCCCGCTACCGGAACCTTCCCCGGATCCCTTGTACAGCTCGTCCATGCCGAGAGTGATCCCGGC
GGCGGTCACGAACTCCAGCAGGACCATGTGATCGCGCTTCTCGTTGGGGTCTTTGCTCAGCTTGGACTGG
GTGCTCAGGTAGTGGTTGTCGGGCAGCAGCACGGGGCCGTCGCCGATGGGGGTGTTCTGCTGGTAGTGGT
CGGCGAGCTGCACGCTGCCGTCCTCGATGTTGTGGCGGATCTTGAAGTTCACCTTGATGCCGTTCTTCTG
CTTGTCGGCCATGATATAGACGTTGTGGCTGTTGTAGTTGTACTCCAGCTTGTGCCCCAGGATGTTGCCG
TCCTCCTTGAAGTCGATGCCCTTCAGCTCGATGCGGTTCACCAGGGTGTCGCCCTCGAACTTCACCTCGG
CGCGGGTCTTGTAGTTGCCGTCGTCCTTGAAGAAGATGGTGCGCTCCTGGACGTAGCCTTCGGGCATGGC
GGACTTGAAGAAGTCGTGCTGCTTCATGTGGTCGGGGTAGCGGCTGAAGCACTGCACGCCGTAGGTCAGG
GTGGTCACGAGGGTGGGCCAGGGCACGGGCAGCTTGCCGGTGGTGCAGATGAACTTCAGGGTCAGCTTGC
CGTAGGTGGCATCGCCCTCGCCCTCGCCGGACACGCTGAACTTGTGGCCGTTTACGTCGCCGTCCAGCTC
GACCAGGATGGGCACCACCCCGGTGAACAGCTCCTCGCCCTTGCTCACTCCGGATCCCGACTCACCACTG
CCTTTGTTCACTTTAATAAATTCAATATCGCCCAGTTTCCCCATATGGCTGCCGCGCGGCACCAGGCCGC
TGCTGTGATGATGATGATGATGGCTGCTGCCCATGGTATATCTCCTTCTTAAAGTTAAACAAAATTATTT
CTAGAGGGGAATTGTTATCCGCTCACAATTCCCCTATAGTGAGTCGTATTAATTTCGCGGGATCGAGATC
TCGATCCTCTACGCCGGACGCATCGTGGCCGGCATCACCGGCGCCACAGGTGCGGTTGCTGGCGCCTATA
TCGCCGACATCACCGATGGGGAAGATCGGGCTCGCCACTTCGGGCTCATGAGCGCTTGTTTCGGCGTGGG
TATGGTGGCAGGCCCCGTGGCCGGGGGACTGTTGGGCGCCATCTCCTTGCATGCACCATTCCTTGCGGCG
GCGGTGCTCAACGGCCTCAACCTACTACTGGGCTGCTTCCTAATGCAGGAGTCGCATAAGGGAGAGCGTC
GAGATCCCGGACACCATCGAATGGCGCAAAACCTTTCGCGGTATGGCATGATAGCGCCCGGAAGAGAGTC
AATTCAGGGTGGTGAATGTGAAACCAGTAACGTTATACGATGTCGCAGAGTATGCCGGTGTCTCTTATCA
GACCGTTTCCCGCGTGGTGAACCAGGCCAGCCACGTTTCTGCGAAAACGCGGGAAAAAGTGGAAGCGGCG
ATGGCGGAGCTGAATTACATTCCCAACCGCGTGGCACAACAACTGGCGGGCAAACAGTCGTTGCTGATTG
GCGTTGCCACCTCCAGTCTGGCCCTGCACGCGCCGTCGCAAATTGTCGCGGCGATTAAATCTCGCGCCGA
TCAACTGGGTGCCAGCGTGGTGGTGTCGATGGTAGAACGAAGCGGCGTCGAAGCCTGTAAAGCGGCGGTG
CACAATCTTCTCGCGCAACGCGTCAGTGGGCTGATCATTAACTATCCGCTGGATGACCAGGATGCCATTG
CTGTGGAAGCTGCCTGCACTAATGTTCCGGCGTTATTTCTTGATGTCTCTGACCAGACACCCATCAACAG
TATTATTTTCTCCCATGAAGACGGTACGCGACTGGGCGTGGAGCATCTGGTCGCATTGGGTCACCAGCAA
ATCGCGCTGTTAGCGGGCCCATTAAGTTCTGTCTCGGCGCGTCTGCGTCTGGCTGGCTGGCATAAATATC
TCACTCGCAATCAAATTCAGCCGATAGCGGAACGGGAAGGCGACTGGAGTGCCATGTCCGGTTTTCAACA
AACCATGCAAATGCTGAATGAGGGCATCGTTCCCACTGCGATGCTGGTTGCCAACGATCAGATGGCGCTG
GGCGCAATGCGCGCCATTACCGAGTCCGGGCTGCGCGTTGGTGCGGATATCTCGGTAGTGGGATACGACG
ATACCGAAGACAGCTCATGTTATATCCCGCCGTTAACCACCATCAAACAGGATTTTCGCCTGCTGGGGCA
AACCAGCGTGGACCGCTTGCTGCAACTCTCTCAGGGCCAGGCGGTGAAGGGCAATCAGCTGTTGCCCGTC
TCACTGGTGAAAAGAAAAACCACCCTGGCGCCCAATACGCAAACCGCCTCTCCCCGCGCGTTGGCCGATT
CATTAATGCAGCTGGCACGACAGGTTTCCCGACTGGAAAGCGGGCAGTGAGCGCAACGCAATTAATGTAA
GTTAGCTCACTCATTAGGCACCGGGATCTCGACCGATGCCCTTGAGAGCCTTCAACCCAGTCAGCTCCTT
CCGGTGGGCGCGGGGCATGACTATCGTCGCCGCACTTATGACTGTCTTCTTTATCATGCAACTCGTAGGA
CAGGTGCCGGCAGCGCTCTGGGTCATTTTCGGCGAGGACCGCTTTCGCTGGAGCGCGACGATGATCGGCC
TGTCGCTTGCGGTATTCGGAATCTTGCACGCCCTCGCTCAAGCCTTCGTCACTGGTCCCGCCACCAAACG
TTTCGGCGAGAAGCAGGCCATTATCGCCGGCATGGCGGCCCCACGGGTGCGCATGATCGTGCTCCTGTCG
TTGAGGACCCGGCTAGGCTGGCGGGGTTGCCTTACTGGTTAGCAGAATGAATCACCGATACGCGAGCGAA
CGTGAAGCGACTGCTGCTGCAAAACGTCTGCGACCTGAGCAACAACATGAATGGTCTTCGGTTTCCGTGT
TTCGTAAAGTCTGGAAACGCGGAAGTCAGCGCCCTGCACCATTATGTTCCGGATCTGCATCGCAGGATGC
TGCTGGCTACCCTGTGGAACACCTACATCTGTATTAACGAAGCGCTGGCATTGACCCTGAGTGATTTTTC
TCTGGTCCCGCCGCATCCATACCGCCAGTTGTTTACCCTCACAACGTTCCAGTAACCGGGCATGTTCATC
ATCAGTAACCCGTATCGTGAGCATCCTCTCTCGTTTCATCGGTATCATTACCCCCATGAACAGAAATCCC
CCTTACACGGAGGCATCAGTGACCAAACAGGAAAAAACCGCCCTTAACATGGCCCGCTTTATCAGAAGCC
AGACATTAACGCTTCTGGAGAAACTCAACGAGCTGGACGCGGATGAACAGGCAGACATCTGTGAATCGCT
TCACGACCACGCTGATGAGCTTTACCGCAGCTGCCTCGCGCGTTTCGGTGATGACGGTGAAAACCTCTGA
CACATGCAGCTCCCGGAGACGGTCACAGCTTGTCTGTAAGCGGATGCCGGGAGCAGACAAGCCCGTCAGG
GCGCGTCAGCGGGTGTTGGCGGGTGTCGGGGCGCAGCCATGACCCAGTCACGTAGCGATAGCGGAGTGTA
TACTGGCTTAACTATGCGGCATCAGAGCAGATTGTACTGAGAGTGCACCATATATGCGGTGTGAAATACC
GCACAGATGCGTAAGGAGAAAATACCGCATCAGGCGCTCTTCCGCTTCCTCGCTCACTGACTCGCTGCGC
TCGGTCGTTCGGCTGCGGCGAGCGGTATCAGCTCACTCAAAGGCGGTAATACGGTTATCCACAGAATCAG
GGGATAACGCAGGAAAGAACATGTGAGCAAAAGGCCAGCAAAAGGCCAGGAACCGTAAAAAGGCCGCGTT
GCTGGCGTTTTTCCATAGGCTCCGCCCCCCTGACGAGCATCACAAAAATCGACGCTCAAGTCAGAGGTGG
CGAAACCCGACAGGACTATAAAGATACCAGGCGTTTCCCCCTGGAAGCTCCCTCGTGCGCTCTCCTGTTC
CGACCCTGCCGCTTACCGGATACCTGTCCGCCTTTCTCCCTTCGGGAAGCGTGGCGCTTTCTCATAGCTC
ACGCTGTAGGTATCTCAGTTCGGTGTAGGTCGTTCGCTCCAAGCTGGGCTGTGTGCACGAACCCCCCGTT
CAGCCCGACCGCTGCGCCTTATCCGGTAACTATCGTCTTGAGTCCAACCCGGTAAGACACGACTTATCGC
CACTGGCAGCAGCCACTGGTAACAGGATTAGCAGAGCGAGGTATGTAGGCGGTGCTACAGAGTTCTTGAA
GTGGTGGCCTAACTACGGCTACACTAGAAGGACAGTATTTGGTATCTGCGCTCTGCTGAAGCCAGTTACC
TTCGGAAAAAGAGTTGGTAGCTCTTGATCCGGCAAACAAACCACCGCTGGTAGCGGTGGTTTTTTTGTTT
GCAAGCAGCAGATTACGCGCAGAAAAAAAGGATCTCAAGAAGATCCTTTGATCTTTTCTACGGGGTCTGA
CGCTCAGTGGAACGAAAACTCACGTTAAGGGATTTTGGTCATGAACAATAAAACTGTCTGCTTACATAAA
CAGTAATACAAGGGGTGTTATGAGCCATATTCAACGGGAAACGTCTTGCTCTAGGCCGCGATTAAATTCC
AACATGGATGCTGATTTATATGGGTATAAATGGGCTCGCGATAATGTCGGGCAATCAGGTGCGACAATCT
ATCGATTGTATGGGAAGCCCGATGCGCCAGAGTTGTTTCTGAAACATGGCAAAGGTAGCGTTGCCAATGA
TGTTACAGATGAGATGGTCAGACTAAACTGGCTGACGGAATTTATGCCTCTTCCGACCATCAAGCATTTT
ATCCGTACTCCTGATGATGCATGGTTACTCACCACTGCGATCCCCGGGAAAACAGCATTCCAGGTATTAG
AAGAATATCCTGATTCAGGTGAAAATATTGTTGATGCGCTGGCAGTGTTCCTGCGCCGGTTGCATTCGAT
TCCTGTTTGTAATTGTCCTTTTAACAGCGATCGCGTATTTCGTCTCGCTCAGGCGCAATCACGAATGAAT
AACGGTTTGGTTGATGCGAGTGATTTTGATGACGAGCGTAATGGCTGGCCTGTTGAACAAGTCTGGAAAG
AAATGCATAAACTTTTGCCATTCTCACCGGATTCAGTCGTCACTCATGGTGATTTCTCACTTGATAACCT
TATTTTTGACGAGGGGAAATTAATAGGTTGTATTGATGTTGGACGAGTCGGAATCGCAGACCGATACCAG
GATCTTGCCATCCTATGGAACTGCCTCGGTGAGTTTTCTCCTTCATTACAGAAACGGCTTTTTCAAAAAT
ATGGTATTGATAATCCTGATATGAATAAATTGCAGTTTCATTTGATGCTCGATGAGTTTTTCTAAGAATT
AATTCATGAGCGGATACATATTTGAATGTATTTAGAAAAATAAACAAATAGGGGTTCCGCGCACATTTCC
CCGAAAAGTGCCACCTGAAATTGTAAACGTTAATATTTTGTTAAAATTCGCGTTAAATTTTTGTTAAATC
AGCTCATTTTTTAACCAATAGGCCGAAATCGGCAAAATCCCTTATAAATCAAAAGAATAGACCGAGATAG
GGT
[37 nt withheld, positions 5814-5850]
AAAGAACGTGGACTCCAACGTCAAAGG
[49 nt withheld, positions 5878-5926]
T
[91 nt withheld, positions 5928-6018]
G
[124 nt withheld, positions 6020-6143]
CCCATTCGCCA
Features (pLannotate 1.2.2; 21 found; start..end, strand, type, name):
     26..73      -  terminator     T7 terminator: transcription terminator for bacteriophage T7 RNA polymerase
     81..130     -  CDS            SET1 (fragment): solubility-enhancement tag derived from T7 phage gene 10B
    140..157     -  CDS            9xHis (fragment): 9xHis affinity tag
    245..958     -  CDS            mEGFP: mEGFP is a basic (constitutively fluorescent) green fluorescent protein published in 2002, derived from Aequorea victoria. It has moderate acid sensitivity.
   1028..1045    -  CDS            thrombin site: thrombin recognition and cleavage site
   1056..1072    -  CDS            capTEV™ (fragment): composite tag for in vivo biotinylation, TEV protease cleavage, and 6xHis tagging
   1091..1113    -  RBS            RBS: efficient ribosome binding site from bacteriophage T7 gene 10 (Olins and Rangwala, 1989)
   1128..1152    -  protein_bind   lac operator: The lac repressor binds to the lac operator to inhibit transcription in E. coli. This inhibition can be relieved by adding lactose or isopropyl-β-D-thiogalactopyranoside (IPTG). lac repressor encoded by lacI
   1153..1171    -  promoter       T7 promoter: promoter for bacteriophage T7 RNA polymerase
   1193..1472    +  CDS            TcR (fragment): tetracycline efflux protein; tet; confers resistance to tetracycline
   1480..1557    +  promoter       lacI promoter: lacI
   1558..2640    +  CDS            lacI: lac repressor; lacI; The lac repressor binds to the lac operator to inhibit transcription in E. coli. This inhibition can be relieved by adding lactose or isopropyl-β-D-thiogalactopyranoside (IPTG).
   2653..2674    +  protein_bind   CAP binding site: CAP binding activates transcription in the presence of cAMP. E. coli catabolite activator protein
   2689..2980    +  CDS            TcR (fragment): tetracycline efflux protein; tet; confers resistance to tetracycline
   3052..3432    -  CDS            YPB1_ECOLX: Protein predicted: Swiss-Prot protein existence level 4. From Escherichia coli.
   3449..3640    +  CDS            rop: Rop protein, which maintains plasmids at low copy number; rop
   3742..3884    +  misc_feature   bom: basis of mobility region from pBR322
   4070..4658    -  rep_origin     ori: high-copy-number ColE1/pMB1/pBR322/pUC origin of replication
   4780..5595    +  CDS            KanR: aminoglycoside phosphotransferase; aph(3')-Ia; confers resistance to kanamycin in bacteria or G418 (Geneticin®) in eukaryotes
   5604..5661    -  promoter       AmpR promoter (fragment): bla
   5688..6143    -  rep_origin     f1 ori (sequence partly withheld): f1 bacteriophage origin of replication; arrow indicates direction of (+) strand synthesis
