[The description below was written by a language model from this plasmid's Addgene catalogue record and pLannotate feature annotations shown in this document.]
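Description:
pET28a SnoopTag-mEGFP-SpyTag is a bacterial expression plasmid built on the Novagen pET28a backbone, about 6.2 kb in the assembled sequence. It is propagated in E. coli through a ColE1/pBR322-type origin with the adjacent rop gene and bom region, and it is selected with kanamycin via the aph(3')-Ia resistance gene. An f1 origin is also present. The catalogue lists the plasmid as high copy, although rop normally moderates copy number in pBR322-derived vectors. Short tetracycline-resistance and AmpR promoter fragments in the annotation are backbone remnants, not functional markers.

The expression cassette uses the T7 promoter with a lac operator, the T7 gene 10 ribosome binding site and the T7 terminator. The plasmid-borne lacI gene supplies repressor, so transcription depends on T7 RNA polymerase in the host and is inducible with IPTG. The encoded protein is monomeric EGFP with an N-terminal His6 tag for affinity purification and a thrombin cleavage site upstream of the fluorescent protein. According to the record, SnoopTag sits at the N-terminus and SpyTag at the C-terminus of mEGFP. These two short peptides are not called in the automated feature table, though unannotated stretches flank the mEGFP coding sequence. A second His-tag fragment lies downstream near the terminator and is typical of the pET28a backbone; whether it is translated is not stated. The listed insert size of 402 bp is smaller than the roughly 714 bp annotated mEGFP feature, so that figure appears inconsistent with the sequence.

SnoopTag and SpyTag each form a spontaneous covalent isopeptide bond with their own partner protein. This doubly tagged mEGFP therefore serves as a fluorescent building block for the stepwise, programmed assembly of polyprotein chains.
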