Addgene plasmid #72325: pET28a SnoopTag-mEGFP-SpyTag
Purpose: Bacterial expression of monomeric enhanced green fluorescent protein (mEGFP) containing SnoopTag at the N-terminus and SpyTag at the C-terminus, for programmed polyprotein synthesis.
Depositing lab: Mark Howarth. Depositing organization: University of Oxford. Publication: Programmable polyproteams built using twin peptide superglues. Veggiani G, Nakamura T, Brenner MD, Gayet RV, Yan J, Robinson CV, Howarth M. Proc Natl Acad Sci U S A. 2016 Jan 19. pii: 201519214. 10.1073/pnas.1519214113 PubMed 26787909.
Backbone
  Vector backbone: pET28a
  Backbone manufacturer: Novagen
  Backbone size w/o insert (bp): 5369
  Vector type: Bacterial Expression
Growth in bacteria
  Bacterial resistance: Kanamycin, 50 μg/mL
  Growth temperature: 37°C
  Growth strain: DH5alpha
  Copy number: High Copy
Gene/Insert
  Gene/Insert name: pET28a SnoopTag-mEGFP-SpyTag (alt name: SnoopTag-mEGFP-SpyTag)
  Species: Synthetic
  Insert size (bp): 402
  Tag / fusion protein: N-terminal His6 tag
  Cloning method: Unknown
  Sequencing primers: 5′ TAA TAC GAC TCA CTA TAG GG
Terms and licenses: Academic/Nonprofit Terms; Industry Terms: Not Available to Industry
How to cite: pET28a SnoopTag-mEGFP-SpyTag was a gift from Mark Howarth (Addgene plasmid # 72325 ; http://n2t.net/addgene:72325 ; RRID:Addgene_72325)
