>Addgene plasmid #72325 | pET28a SnoopTag-mEGFP-SpyTag | depositor partial sequence | sequence record 131955 | pET28a SnoopTag-mEGFP-SpyTag sequence 921 bps
ATGGGCAGCAGCCATCATCATCATCATCACAGCAGCGGCCTGGTGCCGCGCGGCAGCCATATGGGGAAAC
TGGGCGATATTGAATTTATTAAAGTGAACAAAGGCAGTGGTGAGTCGGGATCCGGAGTGAGCAAGGGCGA
GGAGCTGTTCACCGGGGTGGTGCCCATCCTGGTCGAGCTGGACGGCGACGTAAACGGCCACAAGTTCAGC
GTGTCCGGCGAGGGCGAGGGCGATGCCACCTACGGCAAGCTGACCCTGAAGTTCATCTGCACCACCGGCA
AGCTGCCCGTGCCCTGGCCCACCCTCGTGACCACCCTGACCTACGGCGTGCAGTGCTTCAGCCGCTACCC
CGACCACATGAAGCAGCACGACTTCTTCAAGTCCGCCATGCCCGAAGGCTACGTCCAGGAGCGCACCATC
TTCTTCAAGGACGACGGCAACTACAAGACCCGCGCCGAGGTGAAGTTCGAGGGCGACACCCTGGTGAACC
GCATCGAGCTGAAGGGCATCGACTTCAAGGAGGACGGCAACATCCTGGGGCACAAGCTGGAGTACAACTA
CAACAGCCACAACGTCTATATCATGGCCGACAAGCAGAAGAACGGCATCAAGGTGAACTTCAAGATCCGC
CACAACATCGAGGACGGCAGCGTGCAGCTCGCCGACCACTACCAGCAGAACACCCCCATCGGCGACGGCC
CCGTGCTGCTGCCCGACAACCACTACCTGAGCACCCAGTCCAAGCTGAGCAAAGACCCCAACGAGAAGCG
CGATCACATGGTCCTGCTGGAGTTCGTGACCGCCGCCGGGATCACTCTCGGCATGGACGAGCTGTACAAG
GGATCCGGGGAAGGTTCCGGTAGCGGGAGCGGTTCCGCCCACATCGTGATGGTGGACGCCTACAAGCCGA
CGAAGTAATAA
