>Addgene plasmid #72325 | pET28a SnoopTag-mEGFP-SpyTag | addgene partial sequence | sequence record 137257 | T7 5'-TAATACGACTCACTATAGGG-3'
ACTTTAAGAAGGAGATATACCATGGGCAGCAGCCATCATCATCATCATCACAGCAGCGGCCTGGTGCCGC
GCGGCAGCCATATGGGGAAACTGGGCGATATTGAATTTATTAAAGTGAACAAAGGCAGTGGTGAGTCGGG
ATCCGGAGTGAGCAAGGGCGAGGAGCTGTTCACCGGGGTGGTGCCCATCCTGGTCGAGCTGGACGGCGAC
GTAAACGGCCACAAGTTCAGCGTGTCCGGCGAGGGCGAGGGCGATGCCACCTACGGCAAGCTGACCCTGA
AGTTCATCTGCACCACCGGCAAGCTGCCCGTGCCCTGGCCCACCCTCGTGACCACCCTGACCTACGGCGT
GCAGTGCTTCAGCCGCTACCCCGACCACATGAAGCAGCACGACTTCTTCAAGTCCGCCATGCCCGAAGGC
TACGTCCAGGAGCGCACCATCTTCTTCAAGGACGACGGCAACTACAAGACCCGCGCCGAGGTGAAGTTCG
AGGGCGACACCCTGGTGAACCGCATCGAGCTGAAGGGCATCGACTTCAAGGAGGACGGCAACATCCTGGG
GCACAAGCTGGAGTACAACTACAACAGCCACAACGTCTATATCATGGCCGACAAGCAGAAGAACGGCATC
AAGGTGAACTTCAAGATCCGCCACAACATCGAGGACGGCAGCGTGCAGCTCGCCGACCACTACCAGCAGA
ACACCCCCATCGGCGACGGCCCCGTGCTGCTGCCCGACAACCACTACCTGAGCACCCAGTCCAAGCTGAG
CAAAGACCCCAACGAGAAGCGCGATCACATGGTCCTGCTGGAGTTCGTGACCGCCGCC
