>Addgene plasmid #72325 | pET28a SnoopTag-mEGFP-SpyTag | addgene partial sequence | sequence record 137258 | T7term 5'-GCTAGTTATTGCTCAGCGG-3'
TAGCAGCCGGATCTCAGTGGTGGTGGTGGTGGTGCTCGAGTTATTACTTCGTCGGCTTGTAGGCGTCCAC
CATCACGATGTGGGCGGAACCGCTCCCGCTACCGGAACCTTCCCCGGATCCCTTGTACAGCTCGTCCATG
CCGAGAGTGATCCCGGCGGCGGTCACGAACTCCAGCAGGACCATGTGATCGCGCTTCTCGTTGGGGTCTT
TGCTCAGCTTGGACTGGGTGCTCAGGTAGTGGTTGTCGGGCAGCAGCACGGGGCCGTCGCCGATGGGGGT
GTTCTGCTGGTAGTGGTCGGCGAGCTGCACGCTGCCGTCCTCGATGTTGTGGCGGATCTTGAAGTTCACC
TTGATGCCGTTCTTCTGCTTGTCGGCCATGATATAGACGTTGTGGCTGTTGTAGTTGTACTCCAGCTTGT
GCCCCAGGATGTTGCCGTCCTCCTTGAAGTCGATGCCCTTCAGCTCGATGCGGTTCACCAGGGTGTCGCC
CTCGAACTTCACCTCGGCGCGGGTCTTGTAGTTGCCGTCGTCCTTGAAGAAGATGGTGCGCTCCTGGACG
TAGCCTTCGGGCATGGCGGACTTGAAGAAGTCGTGCTGCTTCATGTGGTCGGGGTAGCGGCTGAAGCACT
GCACGCCGTAGGTCAGGGTGGTCACGAGGGTGGGCCAGGGCACGGGCAGCTTGCCGGTGGTGCAGATGAA
CTTCAGGGTCAGCTTGCCGTAGGTGGCATCGCCCTCGCCCTCGCCGGACACGCTGAACTTGTGGCCGTTT
ACGTCGCCGTCCAGCTCGACCAGGATGGGCACCACCCC
